Addgene plasmid #184613: pCIS.MTRIA-NPY
Purpose: For expression of a fluorescent sensor for neuropeptide Y in mammalian cells
Depositing lab: Hiroshi Hibino & Daisuke Ino. Depositing organization: The University of Osaka. Publication: A fluorescent sensor for real-time measurement of extracellular oxytocin dynamics in the brain. Ino D, Tanaka Y, Hibino H, Nishiyama M. Nat Methods. 2022 Sep 22. pii: 10.1038/s41592-022-01597-x. doi: 10.1038/s41592-022-01597-x. PubMed 36138174.
Backbone
  Vector backbone: pCIS
  Vector type: Mammalian Expression
Growth in bacteria
  Bacterial resistance: Ampicillin, 100 μg/mL
  Growth temperature: 37°C
  Growth strain: DH5alpha
  Copy number: High Copy
Gene/Insert
  Gene/Insert name: MTRIA-NPY (alt name: NPY biosensor)
  Species: Synthetic
  Insert size (bp): 1812
  Promoter: CAG promoter
  Cloning method: Restriction Enzyme; 5′ cloning site EcoRI (unknown if destroyed); 3′ cloning site SpeI (unknown if destroyed)
Terms and licenses: Academic/Nonprofit Terms; Industry Terms: Not Available to Industry
Depositor comments: Please visit https://doi.org/10.1101/2021.07.30.454450 for bioRxiv preprint.
How to cite: pCIS.MTRIA-NPY was a gift from Hiroshi Hibino & Daisuke Ino (Addgene plasmid # 184613 ; http://n2t.net/addgene:184613 ; RRID:Addgene_184613)
