[The description below was written by a language model from this plasmid's Addgene catalogue record and pLannotate feature annotations shown in this document.]
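Description:
pCIS.MTRIA-NPY is a mammalian expression plasmid built on the pCIS backbone that encodes MTRIA-NPY, a synthetic, genetically encoded fluorescent sensor for neuropeptide Y. In bacteria it is maintained as a high-copy plasmid through a ColE1/pUC-type origin and selected with ampicillin via the β-lactamase gene. The backbone also carries pBluescript-derived remnants: an f1 origin, T3 and T7 phage promoters, lac promoter/operator elements, and lacZα and MCS fragments. None of these plays a role in expressing the sensor in mammalian cells.

The roughly 1.8 kb insert, cloned between EcoRI and SpeI sites, is driven by the CAG promoter. The feature table resolves this promoter into the CMV immediate-early enhancer, the chicken β-actin promoter and a chimeric β-actin/β-globin intron, a combination that gives strong constitutive transcription in many mammalian cell types. Transcripts are terminated by a rabbit β-globin polyadenylation signal, and the short HBB match just upstream of it most likely reflects globin-derived 3′ sequence rather than a coding element.

Within the insert, the annotation detects a fragment of the human neuropeptide Y receptor NPY2R, followed directly by a circularly permuted EGFP. The remaining insert sequence downstream of the fluorescent protein is not annotated. This layout is consistent with a GPCR-based sensor design, in which a circularly permuted fluorescent protein is embedded in the receptor so that ligand binding changes fluorescence. The record does not give the exact insertion site, linkers or any mutations. The construct is intended for transfecting mammalian cells to optically detect extracellular neuropeptide Y, and it belongs to a sensor series described alongside an oxytocin sensor.
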