Features (pLannotate 1.2.2; 21 found; start..end, strand, type, name):
      1..304     +  enhancer       CMV enhancer: human cytomegalovirus immediate early enhancer
    306..581     +  promoter       chicken β-actin promoter: No description available
    582..1598    +  intron         chimeric intron: chimera between introns from chicken β-actin and rabbit β-globin
   1652..1691    -  misc_feature   MCS (fragment): pBluescript multiple cloning site
   1809..2432    +  CDS            NPY2R (fragment): NPY2R_HUMAN - Experimental evidence at protein level: Swiss-Prot protein existence level 1. Receptor for neuropeptide Y and peptide YY. The rank order of affinity of this receptor for pancreatic polypeptides is PYY > NPY > PYY (3-36) > NPY (2-36) > [Ile-31, Gln-34] PP > [Leu-31, Pro-34] NPY > PP, [Pro-34] PYY and NPY free acid. From Homo sapiens (Human).
   2442..3164    +  CDS            cEGFP: cEGFP is a basic (constitutively fluorescent) green fluorescent protein published in 2008, derived from Aequorea victoria.
   3507..3526    -  misc_feature   MCS (fragment): pBluescript multiple cloning site
   3527..3601    +  CDS            HBB (fragment): HBB_PONPY - Experimental evidence at transcript level: Swiss-Prot protein existence level 2. Involved in oxygen transport from the lung to the various peripheral tissues. From Pongo pygmaeus (Bornean orangutan).
   3672..3727    +  polyA_signal   β-globin poly(A) signal: rabbit β-globin polyadenylation signal (Gil and Proudfoot, 1987)
   4082..4100    -  promoter       T3 promoter: promoter for bacteriophage T3 RNA polymerase
   4145..4161    -  protein_bind   lac operator: The lac repressor binds to the lac operator to inhibit transcription in E. coli. This inhibition can be relieved by adding lactose or isopropyl-β-D-thiogalactopyranoside (IPTG). lac repressor encoded by lacI
   4169..4199    -  promoter       lac promoter: promoter for the E. coli lac operon
   4214..4235    -  protein_bind   CAP binding site: CAP binding activates transcription in the presence of cAMP. E. coli catabolite activator protein
   4248..4340    -  CDS            lacI (fragment): lac repressor; lacI; The lac repressor binds to the lac operator to inhibit transcription in E. coli. This inhibition can be relieved by adding lactose or isopropyl-β-D-thiogalactopyranoside (IPTG).
   4523..5111    -  rep_origin     ori: high-copy-number ColE1/pMB1/pBR322/pUC origin of replication
   5282..6142    -  CDS            AmpR: β-lactamase; bla; confers resistance to ampicillin, carbenicillin, and related antibiotics
   6143..6247    -  promoter       AmpR promoter: bla
   6274..6702    +  rep_origin     f1 ori (sequence partly withheld): f1 bacteriophage origin of replication; arrow indicates direction of (+) strand synthesis
   6733..6890    -  CDS            lacZα (fragment): LacZα fragment of β-galactosidase; lacZ fragment
   6893..6911    +  promoter       T7 promoter: promoter for bacteriophage T7 RNA polymerase
   6926..6975    +  enhancer       CMV enhancer (fragment): human cytomegalovirus immediate early enhancer
>Addgene plasmid #184613 | pCIS.MTRIA-NPY | addgene full sequence | sequence record 364394 | Addgene NGS Result
CGTTACATAACTTACGGTAAATGGCCCGCCTGGCTGACCGCCCAACGACCCCCGCCCATTGACGTCAATA
ATGACGTATGTTCCCATAGTAACGCCAATAGGGACTTTCCATTGACGTCAATGGGTGGAGTATTTACGGT
AAACTGCCCACTTGGCAGTACATCAAGTGTATCATATGCCAAGTACGCCCCCTATTGACGTCAATGACGG
TAAATGGCCCGCCTGGCATTATGCCCAGTACATGACCTTATGGGACTTTCCTACTTGGCAGTACATCTAC
GTATTAGTCATCGCTATTACCATGGTCGAGGTGAGCCCCACGTTCTGCTTCACTCTCCCCATCTCCCCCC
CCTCCCCACCCCCAATTTTGTATTTATTTATTTTTTAATTATTTTGTGCAGCGATGGGGGCGGGGGGGGG
GGGGGSGCGCGCCAGGCGGGGCGGGGCGGGGCGAGGGGCGGGGCGGGGCGAGGCGGAGAGGTGCGGCGGC
AGCCAATCAGAGCGGCGCGCTCCGAAAGTTTCCTTTTATGGCGAGGCGGCGGCGGCGGCGGCCCTATAAA
AAGCGAAGCGCGCGGCGGGCGGGAGTCGCTGCGCGCTGCCTTCGCCCCGTGCCCCGCTCCGCCGCCGCCT
CGCGCCGCCCGCCCCGGCTCTGACTGACCGCGTTACTCCCACAGGTGAGCGGGCGGGACGGCCCTTCTCC
TCCGGGCTGTAATTAGCGCTTGGTTTAATGACGGCTTGTTTCTTTTCTGTGGCTGCGTGAAAGCCTTGAG
GGGCTCCGGGAGGGCCCTTTGTGCGGGGGGAGCGGCTCGGGGGGTGCGTGCGTGTGTGTGTGCGTGGGGA
GCGCCGCGTGCGGCTCCGCGCTGCCCGGCGGCTGTGAGCGCTGCGGGCGCGGCGCGGGGCTTTGTGCGCT
CCGCAGTGTGCGCGAGGGGAGCGCGGCCGGGGGCGGTGCCCCGCGGTGCGGGGGGGGCTGCGAGGGGAAC
AAAGGCTGCGTGCGGGGTGTGTGCGTGGGGGGGTGAGCAGGGGGTGTGGGCGCGTCGGTCGGGCTGCAAC
CCCCCCTGCACCCCCCTCCCCGAGTTGCTGAGCACGGCCCGGCTTCGGGTGCGGGGCTCCGTACGGGGCG
TGGCGCGGGGCTCGCCGTGCCGGGCGGGGGGTGGCGGCAGGTGGGGGTGCCGGGCGGGGCGGGGCCGCCT
CGGGCCGGGGAGGGCTCGGGGGAGGGGCGCGGCGGCCCCCGGAGCGCCGGCGGCTGTCGAGGCGCGGCGA
GCCGCAGCCATTGCCTTTTATGGTAATCGTGCGAGAGGGCGCAGGGACTTCCTTTGTCCCAAATCTGTGC
GGAGCCGAAATCTGGGAGGCGCCGCCGCACCCCCTCTAGCGGGCGCGGGGCGAAGCGGTGCGGCGCCGGC
AGGAAGGAAATGGGCGGGGAGGGCCTTCGTGCGTCGCCGCGCCGCCGTCCCCTTCTCCCTCTCCAGCCTC
GGGGCTGTCCGCGGGGGGACGGCTGCCTTCGGGGGGGACGGGGCAGGGCGGGGTTCGGCTTCTGGCGTGT
GACCGGCGGCTCTAGAGCCTCTGCTAACCATGTTCATGCCTTCTTCTTTTTCCTACAGCTCCTGGGCAAC
GTGCTGGTTATTGTGCTGTCTCATCATTTTGGCAAAGGATTCCTCGAGGTCGACGGTATCGATAAGCTTG
ATATCGAATTCACCATGGATCCAGAAGATCAACTAAACATGAGTCAACTGGAAGAGTCTTACCTTGATAC
TCTGAACTGCTGCTCCACTGCACTCTCATTGAATGACGAGAGTCTTCTGAAGCTGGATGACAGTACAAAA
CTGGTTGGAGTTCAGGTTATTCTCATCCTGGCTTACAGCACCATCATCCTGTTTGGAGTCACCGGAAACT
CCTTGGTGGTTTACGTCGTCTACAAGTTTAGGAATCTTCGAACTGTGACAAACTTCTTTATCATAAACCT
GGCTGTGGCTGACCTGCTGGTTAACACTCTGTGTTTGCCCTTCACCCTTATCTACACACTCTATGATGAG
TGGATGTTTGGGCAGGTTTTGTGCTACCTGCTGCCCTTTGCTCAAGGCATGACCGTGCAGGTCTCCACCA
TCACTTTAAACATCATTGCCCTGGACCGGCACAGGAGCATCGTGCACCACATGGAGACTAAGATGTCCAA
AGACATGTGTGCCATGGTTATTGTCTTCTCCTGGGTGATCAGCGCTTTGCTGGCAAGTCCTCTTGCCATT
TTCAGGGAGTACGGGTCATTTGACTTTTCACCAGAGGAGTCCATTCAGGTGTGCACAGAGAAGTGGCCAG
GAAGCAGCATGAACGGACGGCTCTACAGCATGTCAATGCTGGTGGTGCAAGTCGCCATACCTTTGGCCAT
CAACTCTGTTGCATACATTCGCATCTGCTACAAAATATGGCGAAATTTCAAAGGGAAATTAAACGTCTAT
ATCAAGGCCGACAAGCAGAAGAACGGCATCAAGGCGAACTTCCACATCCGCCACAACATCGAGGACGGCG
GCGTGCAGCTCGCCTACCACTACCAGCAGAACACCCCCATCGGCGACGGCCCCGTGCTGCTGCCCGACAA
CCACTACCTGAGCGTGCAGACCAAACTTTCGAAAGACCCCAACGAGAAGCGCGATCACATGGTCCTGCTG
GAGTTCGTGACCGCCGCCGGGATCACTCTCGGCATGGACGAGCTGTACAAGGGCGGTACCGGAGGGATGA
TGGTGAGAAAGGGCGAGGAGCTGTTCACCGGGGTGGTGCCCATCCTGGTCGAGCTGGACGGCGACGTAAA
CGGCCACAAGTTCAGCGTGTCCGGCGAGGGTGAGGGCGATGCCACCTACGGCAAGCTGACCCTGAAGTTC
ATCTGCACCACCGGCAAGCTGCCCGTGCCCTGGCCCACCCTCGTGACCACCCTGACCTACGGCGTGCAGT
GCTTCAGCCGCTACCCCGACCACATGAAGCAGCACGACTTCTTCAAGTCCGCCATGCCCGAAGGCTACAT
CCAGGAGCGCACCATCTTCTTCAAGGACGACGGCCACTACAAGACCCGCGCCGAGGTGAAGTTCGAGGGC
GACACCCTGGTGAACCGCATCGAGCTGAAGGGCATCGACTTCAAGGAGGACGGCAACATCCTGGGGCACA
AGCTGGAGTACAACTCAGTAATCTCCAAGGCAAAGATACGCACAGTGAAAATGATGCTGACCATGGTGGT
GGTTTTTGCCGTCTGCTGGTTGCCTTTCCACGCCTTTCAGCTGGCAATTGACATTGATAACACCGTTCTG
CACATGAAGGACTTTAAGCTGGTCTTCACTGTTTTCCACATCTTGGCGATGTGCTCAACGTGCGTCAATC
CCATCCTGTATGGATGGATGAACAACAACTACAGGACGGCTTTTTTGACCGTGTGCAAATGTTGTGGCTC
CCTCACTGTGAACTCCACAAGCAGAGAGGCACAAAAAGACAGGGTTTGTACTGATGATAAATCGACAAAC
GTCTAAACTAGTTCTAGAGCGGCCGCTTCACTCCTCAGGTGCAGGCTGCCTATCAGAAGGTGGTGGCTGG
TGTGGCCAATGCCCTGGCTCACAAATACCACTGAGATCTTTTTCCCTCTGCCAAAAATTATGGGGACATC
ATGAAGCCCCTTGAGCATCTGACTTCTGGCTAATAAAGGAAATTTATTTTCATTGCAATAGTGTGTTGGA
ATTTTTTGTGTCTCTCACTCGGAAGGACATATGGGAGGGCAAATCATTTAAAACATCAGAATGAGTATTT
GGTTTAGAGTTTGGCAACATATGCCCATATGCTGGCTGCCATGAACAAAGGTTGGCTATAAAGAGGTCAT
CAGTATATGAAACAGCCCCCTGCTGTCCATTCCTTATTCCATAGAAAAGCCTTGACTTGAGGTTAGATTT
TTTTTATATTTTGTTTTGTGTTATTTTTTTCTTTAACATCCCTAAAATTTTCCTTACATGTTTTACTAGC
CAGATTTTTCCTCCTCTCCTGACTACTCCCAGTCATAGCTGTCCCTCTTCTCTTATGAAGATCCCTCGAC
CTGGAGCTCCAGCTTTTGTTCCCTTTAGTGAGGGTTAATTTCGAGCTTGGCGTAATCATGGTCATAGCTG
TTTCCTGTGTGAAATTGTTATCCGCTCACAATTCCACACAACATACGAGCCGGAAGCATAAAGTGTAAAG
CCTGGGGTGCCTAATGAGTGAGCTAACTCACATTAATTGCGTTGCGCTCACTGCCCGCTTTCCAGTCGGG
AAACCTGTCGTGCCAGCTGCATTAATGAATCGGCCAACGCGCGGGGAGAGGCGGTTTGCGTATTGGGCGC
TCTTCCGCTTCCTCGCTCACTGACTCGCTGCGCTCGGTCGTTCGGCTGCGGCGAGCGGTATCAGCTCACT
CAAAGGCGGTAATACGGTTATCCACAGAATCAGGGGATAACGCAGGAAAGAACATGTGAGCAAAAGGCCA
GCAAAAGGCCAGGAACCGTAAAAAGGCCGCGTTGCTGGCGTTTTTCCATAGGCTCCGCCCCCCTGACGAG
CATCACAAAAATCGACGCTCAAGTCAGAGGTGGCGAAACCCGACAGGACTATAAAGATACCAGGCGTTTC
CCCCTGGAAGCTCCCTCGTGCGCTCTCCTGTTCCGACCCTGCCGCTTACCGGATACCTGTCCGCCTTTCT
CCCTTCGGGAAGCGTGGCGCTTTCTCATAGCTCACGCTGTAGGTATCTCAGTTCGGTGTAGGTCGTTCGC
TCCAAGCTGGGCTGTGTGCACGAACCCCCCGTTCAGCCCGACCGCTGCGCCTTATCCGGTAACTATCGTC
TTGAGTCCAACCCGGTAAGACACGACTTATCGCCACTGGCAGCAGCCACTGGTAACAGGATTAGCAGAGC
GAGGTATGTAGGCGGTGCTACAGAGTTCTTGAAGTGGTGGCCTAACTACGGCTACACTAGAAGAACAGTA
TTTGGTATCTGCGCTCTGCTGAAGCCAGTTACCTTCGGAAAAAGAGTTGGTAGCTCTTGATCCGGCAAAC
AAACCACCGCTGGTAGCGGTGGTTTTTTTGTTTGCAAGCAGCAGATTACGCGCAGAAAAAAAGGATCTCA
AGAAGATCCTTTGATCTTTTCTACGGGGTCTGACGCTCAGTGGAACGAAAACTCACGTTAAGGGATTTTG
GTCATGAGATTATCAAAAAGGATCTTCACCTAGATCCTTTTAAATTAAAAATGAAGTTTTAAATCAATCT
AAAGTATATATGAGTAAACTTGGTCTGACAGTTACCAATGCTTAATCAGTGAGGCACCTATCTCAGCGAT
CTGTCTATTTCGTTCATCCATAGTTGCCTGACTCCCCGTCGTGTAGATAACTACGATACGGGAGGGCTTA
CCATCTGGCCCCAGTGCTGCAATGATACCGCGAGACCCACGCTCACCGGCTCCAGATTTATCAGCAATAA
ACCAGCCAGCCGGAAGGGCCGAGCGCAGAAGTGGTCCTGCAACTTTATCCGCCTCCATCCAGTCTATTAA
TTGTTGCCGGGAAGCTAGAGTAAGTAGTTCGCCAGTTAATAGTTTGCGCAACGTTGTTGCCATTGCTACA
GGCATCGTGGTGTCACGCTCGTCGTTTGGTATGGCTTCATTCAGCTCCGGTTCCCAACGATCAAGGCGAG
TTACATGATCCCCCATGTTGTGCAAAAAAGCGGTTAGCTCCTTCGGTCCTCCGATCGTTGTCAGAAGTAA
GTTGGCCGCAGTGTTATCACTCATGGTTATGGCAGCACTGCATAATTCTCTTACTGTCATGCCATCCGTA
AGATGCTTTTCTGTGACTGGTGAGTACTCAACCAAGTCATTCTGAGAATAGTGTATGCGGCGACCGAGTT
GCTCTTGCCCGGCGTCAATACGGGATAATACCGCGCCACATAGCAGAACTTTAAAAGTGCTCATCATTGG
AAAACGTTCTTCGGGGCGAAAACTCTCAAGGATCTTACCGCTGTTGAGATCCAGTTCGATGTAACCCACT
CGTGCACCCAACTGATCTTCAGCATCTTTTACTTTCACCAGCGTTTCTGGGTGAGCAAAAACAGGAAGGC
AAAATGCCGCAAAAAAGGGAATAAGGGCGACACGGAAATGTTGAATACTCATACTCTTCCTTTTTCAATA
TTATTGAAGCATTTATCAGGGTTATTGTCTCATGAGCGGATACATATTTGAATGTATTTAGAAAAATAAA
CAAATAGGGGTTCCGCGCACATTTCCCCGAAAAGTGCCACCTG
[124 nt withheld, positions 6274-6397]
C
[91 nt withheld, positions 6399-6489]
A
[49 nt withheld, positions 6491-6539]
CCTTTGACGTTGGAGTCCACGTTCTTT
[37 nt withheld, positions 6567-6603]
ACCCTATCTCGGTCTATTCTTTTGATTTATAAGGGATTTTGCCGATTTCGGCCTATTGGTTAAAAAATGA
GCTGATTTAACAAAAATTTAACGCGAATTTTAACAAAATATTAACGCTTACAATTTCCATTCGCCATTCA
GGCTGCGCAACTGTTGGGAAGGGCGATCGGTGCGGGCCTCTTCGCTATTACGCCAGCTGGCGAAAGGGGG
ATGTGCTGCAAGGCGATTAAGTTGGGTAACGCCAGGGTTTTCCCAGTCACGACGTTGTAAAACGACGGCC
AGTGAATTGTAATACGACTCACTATAGGGCGAATTGGGTACCTAGTAATCAATTACGGGGTCATTAGTTC
ATAGCCCATATATGGAGTTCCG
